Addgene plasmid #111463: B1-1
Purpose: Val-tRNA synthetase
Depositing lab: Cheemeng Tan. Depositing organization: University of California, Davis. Publication: Synthetic microbial consortia enable rapid assembly of pure translation machinery. Villarreal F, Contreras-Llano LE, Chavez M, Ding Y, Fan J, Pan T, Tan C. Nat Chem Biol. 2018 Jan;14(1):29-35. doi: 10.1038/nchembio.2514. Epub 2017 Nov 13. PubMed 29131146.
Backbone
  Vector backbone: pSC101
  Vector type: Bacterial Expression
Growth in bacteria
  Bacterial resistance: Kanamycin, 50 μg/mL
  Growth temperature: 37°C
  Growth strain: DH5alpha
  Copy number: Low Copy
Gene/Insert
  Gene/Insert name: Val-tRNA synthetase
  Tag / fusion protein: 6xHis (C terminal on backbone)
  Cloning method: Gibson Cloning
Terms and licenses: Academic/Nonprofit Terms; Industry Terms: Not Available to Industry
Depositor comments: Gene comes from E.coli.
How to cite: B1-1 was a gift from Cheemeng Tan (Addgene plasmid # 111463 ; http://n2t.net/addgene:111463 ; RRID:Addgene_111463)
