[The description below was written by a language model from this plasmid's Addgene catalogue record and pLannotate feature annotations shown in this document.]
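Description:
B1-1 is a low-copy bacterial expression plasmid of about 6.6 kb built on a pSC101 backbone and carrying the Escherichia coli valS gene, which encodes valyl-tRNA synthetase. Replication depends on the pSC101 origin together with the plasmid-encoded Rep101 (RepA) initiator protein, which keeps copy number low. Selection is by kanamycin through the neo (nptII) aminoglycoside phosphotransferase gene, which is followed by a lambda t0 terminator. Short annotated fragments of a tetracycline efflux gene and of the Tn5 transposase appear to be non-functional remnants of the backbone's construction history rather than working parts.

The expression cassette follows a pET-style layout: a T7 promoter immediately followed by a lac operator, the strong ribosome binding site from phage T7 gene 10, the valS coding sequence, and a T7 terminator. Transcription therefore requires a host supplying T7 RNA polymerase, and it can be repressed by lac repressor and induced with IPTG. No lacI gene is annotated on the plasmid, so repressor would presumably come from the host. The catalogue entry records a C-terminal 6xHis tag contributed by the backbone for affinity purification. The feature table does not annotate it explicitly, although there is an unannotated gap between the end of valS and the terminator, along with a small hit to a T7 gene 10-derived sequence fragment.

ValRS charges tRNA(Val) with valine and has a post-transfer editing activity that hydrolyses mischarged Thr-tRNA(Val). The associated publication concerns assembling pure translation machinery using synthetic microbial consortia, so this plasmid likely serves to produce His-tagged ValRS as one component of a reconstituted cell-free translation system.
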