Features (pLannotate 1.2.2; 12 found; start..end, strand, type, name):
      1..19      +  promoter       T7 promoter: promoter for bacteriophage T7 RNA polymerase
     20..44      +  protein_bind   lac operator: The lac repressor binds to the lac operator to inhibit transcription in E. coli. This inhibition can be relieved by adding lactose or isopropyl-β-D-thiogalactopyranoside (IPTG). lac repressor encoded by lacI
     59..81      +  RBS            RBS: efficient ribosome binding site from bacteriophage T7 gene 10 (Olins and Rangwala, 1989)
     94..2937    +  CDS            valS: SYV_ECOLI - Experimental evidence at protein level: Swiss-Prot protein existence level 1. Catalyzes the attachment of valine to tRNA(Val). As ValRS can inadvertently accommodate and process structurally similar amino acids such as threonine, to avoid such errors, it has a 'posttransfer' editing activity that hydrolyzes mischarged Thr-tRNA(Val) in a tRNA- dependent manner. From Escherichia coli (strain K12).
   2992..3041    +  CDS            SET1 (fragment): solubility-enhancement tag derived from T7 phage gene 10B
   3049..3096    +  terminator     T7 terminator: transcription terminator for bacteriophage T7 RNA polymerase
   3119..3180    -  CDS            TcR (fragment): tetracycline efflux protein; tet; confers resistance to tetracycline
   3705..4655    -  CDS            Rep101: RepA protein needed for replication with the pSC101 origin; rep101
   4703..4925    -  rep_origin     pSC101 ori: low-copy replication origin that requires the Rep101 protein
   5417..5511    -  terminator     lambda t0 terminator: transcription terminator from phage lambda
   5545..6336    -  CDS            neo: KKA2_KLEPN - Also known as kan, nptII. Experimental evidence at protein level: Swiss-Prot protein existence level 1. Resistance to kanamycin, neomycin, paromomycin, ribostamycin, butirosin and gentamicin B. From Klebsiella pneumoniae.
   6368..6487    -  CDS            tnpA (fragment): TN5P_ECOLX - Also known as tnp. Experimental evidence at protein level: Swiss-Prot protein existence level 1. Mediates transposition of transposon Tn5 by a 'cut and paste' mechanism. First, the monomeric transposase binds the 19 bp inverted DNA repeats flanking the transposon. Then, dimerization of the DNA- bound transposase creates a synaptic DNA complex. After nicking of the first DNA strand, excision of the transposon proceeds through a series of intermediates. The transposase then mediates the insertion of the transposon at a new site by strand transfer. The activity of the wild- type tran
>Addgene plasmid #111463 | B1-1 | addgene full sequence | sequence record 242316 | Addgene NGS Result
TAATACGACTCACTATAGGGGAATTGAGAGCGGATAACAATTCCCCTCTAGAAATAATTTTGTTTAACTT
TAAGAAGGAGATATACCATGCATGAAAAGACATATAACCCACAAGATATCGAACAGCCGCTTTACGAGCA
CTGGGAAAAGCAGGGCTACTTTAAGCCTAATGGCGATGAAAGCCAGGAAAGTTTCTGCATCATGATCCCG
CCGCCGAACGTCACCGGCAGTTTGCATATGGGTCACGCCTTCCAGCAAACCATCATGGATACCATGATCC
GCTATCAGCGCATGCAGGGCAAAAACACCCTGTGGCAGGTCGGTACTGACCACGCCGGGATCGCTACCCA
GATGGTCGTTGAGCGCAAGATTGCCGCAGAAGAAGGTAAAACCCGTCACGACTACGGCCGCGAAGCTTTC
ATCGACAAAATCTGGGAATGGAAAGCGGAATCTGGCGGCACCATTACCCGTCAGATGCGCCGTCTCGGCA
ACTCCGTCGACTGGGAGCGTGAACGCTTCACCATGGACGAAGGCCTGTCCAATGCGGTGAAAGAAGTTTT
CGTTCGTCTGTATAAAGAAGACCTGATTTACCGTGGCAAACGCCTGGTAAACTGGGATCCGAAACTGCGC
ACCGCTATCTCTGACCTGGAAGTCGAAAACCGCGAATCGAAAGGTTCGATGTGGCACATCCGCTATCCGC
TGGCTGACGGTGCGAAAACCGCAGACGGTAAAGATTATCTGGTGGTCGCGACTACCCGTCCAGAAACCCT
GCTGGGCGATACTGGCGTAGCCGTTAACCCGGAAGATCCGCGTTACAAAGATCTGATTGGCAAATATGTC
ATTCTGCCGCTGGTTAACCGTCGTATTCCGATCGTTGGCGACGAACACGCCGACATGGAAAAAGGCACCG
GCTGCGTGAAAATCACTCCGGCGCACGACTTTAACGACTATGAAGTGGGTAAACGTCACGCCCTGCCGAT
GATCAACATCCTGACCTTTGACGGCGATATCCGTGAAAGCGCCCAGGTGTTCGATACCAAAGGTAACGAA
TCTGACGTTTATTCCAGCGAAATCCCTGCAGAGTTCCAGAAACTGGAGCGTTTTGCTGCACGTAAAGCAG
TCGTTGCCGCAGTTGACGCGCTTGGCCTGCTGGAAGAAATTAAACCGCACGACCTGACCGTTCCTTACGG
CGACCGTGGCGGCGTAGTTATCGAACCAATGCTGACCGACCAGTGGTACGTGCGTGCCGATGTCCTGGCG
AAACCGGCGGTTGAAGCGGTTGAGAACGGCGACATTCAGTTCGTACCGAAGCAGTACGAAAACATGTACT
TCTCCTGGATGCGCGATATTCAGGACTGGTGTATCTCTCGTCAGTTGTGGTGGGGTCACCGTATCCCGGC
ATGGTATGACGAAGCGGGTAACGTTTATGTTGGCCGCAACGAAGACGAAGTGCGTAAAGAAAATAACCTC
GGTGCTGATGTTGTCCTGCGTCAGGACGAAGACGTTCTCGATACCTGGTTCTCTTCTGCGCTGTGGACCT
TCTCTACCCTTGGCTGGCCGGAAAATACCGACGCCCTGCGTCAGTTCCACCCAACCAGCGTGATGGTATC
TGGTTTCGACATCATTTTCTTCTGGATTGCCCGCATGATCATGATGACCATGCACTTCATCAAAGATGAA
AATGGCAAACCGCAGGTGCCGTTCCACACCGTTTACATGACCGGCCTGATTCGTGATGACGAAGGCCAGA
AGATGTCCAAATCCAAGGGTAACGTTATCGACCCACTGGATATGGTTGACGGTATTTCGCTGCCAGAACT
GCTGGAAAAACGTACCGGCAATATGATGCAGCCGCAGCTGGCGGACAAAATCCGTAAGCGCACCGAGAAG
CAGTTCCCGAACGGTATTGAGCCGCACGGTACTGACGCGCTGCGCTTCACCCTGGCGGCGCTGGCGTCTA
CCGGTCGTGACATCAACTGGGATATGAAGCGTCTGGAAGGTTACCGTAACTTCTGTAACAAGCTGTGGAA
CGCCAGCCGCTTTGTGCTGATGAACACAGAAGGTCAGGATTGCGGCTTCAACGGCGGCGAAATGACGCTG
TCGCTGGCGGACCGCTGGATTCTGGCGGAGTTCAACCAGACCATCAAAGCGTACCGCGAAGCGCTGGACA
GCTTCCGCTTCGATATCGCCGCAGGCATTCTGTATGAGTTCACCTGGAACCAGTTCTGTGACTGGTATCT
CGAGCTGACCAAGCCGGTAATGAACGGTGGCACCGAAGCAGAACTGCGCGGTACTCGCCATACGCTGGTG
ACTGTACTGGAAGGTCTGCTGCGCCTCGCGCATCCGATCATTCCGTTCATCACCGAAACCATCTGGCAGC
GTGTGAAAGTACTTTGCGGTATCACTGCCGACACCATCATGCTGCAGCCGTTCCCGCAGTACGATGCATC
TCAGGTTGATGAAGCCGCACTGGCCGACACCGAATGGCTGAAACAGGCGATCGTTGCGGTACGTAACATC
CGTGCAGAAATGAACATCGCGCCGGGCAAACCGCTGGAGCTGCTGCTGCGTGGTTGCAGCGCGGATGCAG
AACGTCGCGTAAATGAAAACCGTGGCTTCCTGCAAACCCTGGCGCGTCTGGAAAGTATCACCGTGCTGCC
TGCCGATGACAAAGGTCCGGTTTCCGTTACGAAGATCATCGACGGTGCAGAGCTGCTGATCCCGATGGCT
GGCCTCATCAACAAAGAAGATGAGCTGGCGCGTCTGGCGAAAGAAGTGGCGAAGATTGAAGGTGAAATCA
GCCGTATCGAGAACAAACTGGCGAACGAAGGCTTTGTCGCCCGCGCACCGGAAGCGGTCATCGCGAAAGA
GCGTGAGAAGCTGGAAGGCTATGCGGAAGCGAAAGCGAAACTGATTGAACAGCAGGCTGTTATCGCCGCG
CTGCATCATCATCACCATCATTAAAGCAGAGGCCATATGCTCGAGGATCCGGCTGCTAACAAAGCCCGAA
AGGAAGCTGAGTTGGCTGCTGCCACCGCTGAGCAATAACTAGCATAACCCCTTGGGGCCTCTAAACGGGT
CTTGAGGGGTTTTTTGCTGAAAGGAGGAACTATATCCGGATATCCCGCAAGAGGCCCGGCAGTACCGGCA
TAACCAAGCCTATGCCTACAGCATCCAGGGCCTAGGGTACGGGTTTTGCTGCCCGCAAACGGGCTGTTCT
GGTGTTGCTAGTTTGTTATCAGAATCGCAGATCCGGCTTCAGCCGGTTTGCCGGCTGAAAGCGCTATTTC
TTCCAGAATTGCCATGATTTTTTCCCCACGGGAGGCGTCACTGGCTCCCGTGTTGTCGGCAGCTTTGATT
CGATAAGCAGCATCGCCTGTTTCAGGCTGTCTATGTGTGACTGTTGAGCTGTAACAAGTTGTCTCAGGTG
TTCAATTTCATGTTCTAGTTGCTTTGTTTTACTGGTTTCACCTGTTCTATTAGGTGTTACATGCTGTTCA
TCTGTTACATTGTCGATCTGTTCATGGTGAACAGCTTTGAATGCACCAAAAACTCGTAAAAGCTCTGATG
TATCTATCTTTTTTACACCGTTTTCATCTGTGCATATGGACAGTTTTCCCTTTGATATGTAACGGTGAAC
AGTTGTTCTACTTTTGTTTGTTAGTCTTGATGCTTCACTGATAGATACAAGAGCCATAAGAACCTCAGAT
CCTTCCGTATTTAGCCAGTATGTTCTCTAGTGTGGTTCGTTGTTTTTGCGTGAGCCATGAGAACGAACCA
TTGAGATCATACTTACTTTGCATGTCACTCAAAAATTTTGCCTCAAAACTGGTGAGCTGAATTTTTGCAG
TTAAAGCATCGTGTAGTGTTTTTCTTAGTCCGTTATGTAGGTAGGAATCTGATGTAATGGTTGTTGGTAT
TTTGTCACCATTCATTTTTATCTGGTTGTTCTCAAGTTCGGTTACGAGATCCATTTGTCTATCTAGTTCA
ACTTGGAAAATCAACGTATCAGTCGGGCGGCCTCGCTTATCAACCACCAATTTCATATTGCTGTAAGTGT
TTAAATCTTTACTTATTGGTTTCAAAACCCATTGGTTAAGCCTTTTAAACTCATGGTAGTTATTTTCAAG
CATTAACATGAACTTAAATTCATCAAGGCTAATCTCTATATTTGCCTTGTGAGTTTTCTTTTGTGTTAGT
TCTTTTAATAACCACTCATAAATCCTCATAGAGTATTTGTTTTCAAAAGACTTAACATGTTCCAGATTAT
ATTTTATGAATTTTTTTAACTGGAAAAGATAAGGCAATATCTCTTCACTAAAAACTAATTCTAATTTTTC
GCTTGAGAACTTGGCATAGTTTGTCCACTGGAAAATCTCAAAGCCTTTAACCAAAGGATTCCTGATTTCC
ACAGTTCTCGTCATCAGCTCTCTGGTTGCTTTAGCTAATACACCATAAGCATTTTCCCTACTGATGTTCA
TCATCTGAGCGTATTGGTTATAAGTGAACGATACCGTCCGTTCTTTCCTTGTAGGGTTTTCAATCGTGGG
GTTGAGTAGTGCCACACAGCATAAAATTAGCTTGGTTTCATGCTCCGTTAAGTCATAGCGACTAATCGCT
AGTTCATTTGCTTTGAAAACAACTAATTCAGACATACATCTCAATTGGTCTAGGTGATTTTAATCACTAT
ACCAATTGAGATGGGCTAGTCAATGATAATTACTAGTCCTTTTCCTTTGAGTTGTGGGTATCTGTAAATT
CTGCTAGACCTTTGCTGGAAAACTTGTAAATTCTGCTAGACCCTCTGTAAATTCCGCTAGACCTTTGTGT
GTTTTTTTTGTTTATATTCAAGTGGTTATAATTTATAGAATAAAGAAAGAATAAAAAAAGATAAAAAGAA
TAGATCCCAGCCCTGTGTATAACTCACTACTTTAGTCAGTTCCGCAGTATTACAAAAGGATGTCGCAAAC
GCTGTTTGCTCCTCTACAAAACAGACCTTAAAACCCTAAAGGCTTAAGTAGCACCCTCGCAAGCTCGGGC
AAATCGCTGAATATTCCTTTTGTCTCCGACCATCAGGCACCTGAGTCGCTGTCTTTTTCGTGACATTCAG
TTCGCTGCGCTCACGGCTCTGGCAGTGAATGGGGGTAAATGGCACTACAGGCGCCTTTTATGGATTCATG
CAAGGAAACTACCCATAATACAAGAAAAGCCCGTCACGGGCTTCTCAGGGCGTTTTATGGCGGGTCTGCT
ATGTGGTGCTATCTGACTTTTTGCTGTTCAGCAGTTCCTGCCCTCTGATTTTCCAGTCTGACCACTTCGG
ATTATCCCGTGACAGGTCATTCAGACTGGCTAATGCACCCAGTAAGGCAGCGGTATCATCAACAGGCTTA
CCCGTCTTACTGTCCCTAGTGCTTGGATTCTCACCAATAAAAAACGCCCGGCGGCAACCGAGCGTTCTGA
ACAAATCCAGATGGAGTTCTGAGGTCATTACTGGATCTATCAACAGGAGTCCAAGCGAGCTCTCGAACCC
CAGAGTCCCGCTCAGAAGAACTCGTCAAGAAGGCGATAGAAGGCGATGCGCTGCGAATCGGGAGCGGCGA
TACCGTAAAGCACGAGGAAGCGGTCAGCCCATTCGCCGCCAAGCTCTTCAGCAATATCACGGGTAGCCAA
CGCTATGTCCTGATAGCGGTCCGCCACACCCAGCCGGCCACAGTCGATGAATCCAGAAAAGCGGCCATTT
TCCACCATGATATTCGGCAAGCAGGCATCGCCATGGGTCACGACGAGATCCTCGCCGTCGGGCATGCGCG
CCTTGAGCCTGGCGAACAGTTCGGCTGGCGCGAGCCCCTGATGCTCTTCGTCCAGATCATCCTGATCGAC
AAGACCGGCTTCCATCCGAGTACGTGCTCGCTCGATGCGATGTTTCGCTTGGTGGTCGAATGGGCAGGTA
GCCGGATCAAGCGTATGCAGCCGCCGCATTGCATCAGCCATGATGGATACTTTCTCGGCAGGAGCAAGGT
GAGATGACAGGAGATCCTGCCCCGGCACTTCGCCCAATAGCAGCCAGTCCCTTCCCGCTTCAGTGACAAC
GTCGAGCACAGCTGCGCAAGGAACGCCCGTCGTGGCCAGCCACGATAGCCGCGCTGCCTCGTCCTGCAGT
TCATTCAGGGCACCGGACAGGTCGGTCTTGACAAAAAGAACCGGGCGCCCCTGCGCTGACAGCCGGAACA
CGGCGGCATCAGAGCAGCCGATTGTCTGTTGTGCCCAGTCATAGCCGAATAGCCTCTCCACCCAAGCGGC
CGGAGAACCTGCGTGCAATCCATCTTGTTCAATCATGCGAAACGATCCTCATCCTGTCTCTTGATCAGAT
CTTGATCCCCTGCGCCATCAGATCCTTGGCGGCAAGAAAGCCATCCAGTTTACTTTGCAGGGCTTCCCAA
CCTTACCAGAGGGCGCCCCAGCTGGCAATTCCGACGTCTAAGAAACCATTATTATCATGACATTAACCTA
TAAAAATAGGCGTATCACGAGGCCCTTTCGTCTTCACCTCGATGATCCCGCGAAAT
